Addgene plasmid #229943: pBAD-luxGold
Purpose: Bacterial expression of a de novo designed, FRET-based neoLux1.2-mGold fusion bioluminescent probe (max. Em=530nm)
Depositing lab: Andy Yeh. Depositing organization: University of California, Santa Cruz. Publication: De novo luciferases enable multiplexed bioluminescence imaging. Chen JY-H, Shi Q, Peng X, Habimana JdD, Wang J, Sobolewski W, Yeh AH-W. Chem. 2025 Mar 13;11(3):102346. doi: 10.1016/j.chempr.2024.10.013. Epub 2024 Nov 12. PubMed 40417169.
Backbone
  Vector backbone: pBAD
  Backbone manufacturer: Invitrogen
  Backbone size w/o insert (bp): 3955
  Vector type: Bacterial Expression
Growth in bacteria
  Bacterial resistance: Ampicillin, 100 μg/mL
  Growth temperature: 37°C
  Growth strain: DH5alpha
  Copy number: High Copy
Gene/Insert
  Gene/Insert name: luxGold
  Species: Synthetic
  Insert size (bp): 1098
  Promoter: araBAD
  Tag / fusion protein: His-tag (C terminal on insert)
  Cloning method: Gibson Cloning
  Sequencing primers: 5′ pBAD Forward; 3′ pBAD Reverse
Terms and licenses: Academic/Nonprofit Terms; Industry Terms: Not Available to Industry
How to cite: pBAD-luxGold was a gift from Andy Yeh (Addgene plasmid # 229943 ; http://n2t.net/addgene:229943 ; RRID:Addgene_229943)
