[The description below was written by a language model from this plasmid's Addgene catalogue record and pLannotate feature annotations shown in this document.]
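Description:
pBAD-luxGold is a bacterial expression plasmid built on the Invitrogen pBAD backbone, about 5.05 kb in total, for arabinose-inducible production of a synthetic bioluminescent probe in E. coli. It replicates from a high-copy ColE1/pMB1-type origin and is selected with ampicillin through a β-lactamase gene driven by its own bla promoter. The annotation also picks up the pBR322 bom region and only a small remnant of rop, consistent with the high-copy listing.

The payload, luxGold (about 1.1 kb, synthetic), is described as a fusion of the de novo designed luciferase neoLux1.2 to the yellow fluorescent protein mGold. The two are arranged so that energy from the luciferase reaction is transferred by resonance energy transfer to the fluorescent acceptor, shifting emission to a maximum near 530 nm. Expression is controlled by the araBAD promoter, with the divergently transcribed araC regulator on the same plasmid, giving repression without L-arabinose and induction when it is added. In the feature table the fluorescent protein portion is labelled mVenus, which most likely reflects sequence similarity between mGold and this related yellow protein. The unannotated stretch between the promoter and that feature presumably holds the designed luciferase, which automated annotation would not recognise. A short match to a composite tag immediately downstream corresponds to the C-terminal His-tag in the record, useful for metal-affinity purification. Transcription ends at the rrnB T1 and T2 terminators.

According to the record, the construct is used to express the luxGold probe in bacteria, and the associated work concerns de novo luciferases for multiplexed bioluminescence imaging.
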