Features (pLannotate 1.2.2; 12 found; start..end, strand, type, name):
     71..98      +  terminator     rrnB T2 terminator: transcription terminator T2 from the E. coli rrnB gene
    117..208     +  promoter       AmpR promoter: bla
    209..1069    +  CDS            AmpR: β-lactamase; bla; confers resistance to ampicillin, carbenicillin, and related antibiotics
   1240..1828    +  rep_origin     ori: high-copy-number ColE1/pMB1/pBR322/pUC origin of replication
   2014..2154    -  misc_feature   bom: basis of mobility region from pBR322
   2256..2296    -  CDS            rop (fragment): Rop protein, which maintains plasmids at low copy number; rop
   2418..3296    -  CDS            araC: L-arabinose regulatory protein; araC
   3323..3607    +  promoter       araBAD promoter: araBAD; promoter of the L-arabinose operon of E. coli; the araC regulatory gene is transcribed in the opposite direction (Guzman et al., 1995)
   4019..4711    +  CDS            mVenus: mVenus is a basic (constitutively fluorescent) yellow fluorescent protein published in 2006, derived from Aequorea victoria. It is reported to be a rapidly-maturing monomer with moderate acid sensitivity.
   4718..4735    +  CDS            capTEV™ (fragment): composite tag for in vivo biotinylation, TEV protease cleavage, and 6xHis tagging
   4827..4942    +  ncRNA          5S rRNA: Accession: RF00001 - 5S ribosomal RNA
   4946..5032    +  terminator     rrnB T1 terminator: Escherichia coli rrnB; transcription terminator T1 from the E. coli rrnB gene
>Addgene plasmid #229943 | pBAD-luxGold | addgene full sequence | sequence record 456844 | Addgene NGS Result
GTTGCGAAGCAACGGCCCGGAGGGTGGCGGGCAGGACGCCCGCCATAAACTGCCAGGCATCAAATTAAGC
AGAAGGCCATCCTGACGGATGGCCTTTTTGCGTTTCTACAAACTCTTTTGTTTATTTTTCTAAATACATT
CAAATATGTATCCGCTCATGAGACAATAACCCTGATAAATGCTTCAATAATATTGAAAAAGGAAGAGTAT
GAGTATTCAACATTTCCGTGTCGCCCTTATTCCCTTTTTTGCGGCATTTTGCCTTCCTGTTTTTGCTCAC
CCAGAAACGCTGGTGAAAGTAAAAGATGCTGAAGATCAGTTGGGTGCACGAGTGGGTTACATCGAACTGG
ATCTCAACAGCGGTAAGATCCTTGAGAGTTTTCGCCCCGAAGAACGTTTTCCAATGATGAGCACTTTTAA
AGTTCTGCTATGTGGCGCGGTATTATCCCGTGTTGACGCCGGGCAAGAGCAACTCGGTCGCCGCATACAC
TATTCTCAGAATGACTTGGTTGAGTACTCACCAGTCACAGAAAAGCATCTTACGGATGGCATGACAGTAA
GAGAATTATGCAGTGCTGCCATAACCATGAGTGATAACACTGCGGCCAACTTACTTCTGACAACGATCGG
AGGACCGAAGGAGCTAACCGCTTTTTTGCACAACATGGGGGATCATGTAACTCGCCTTGATCGTTGGGAA
CCGGAGCTGAATGAAGCCATACCAAACGACGAGCGTGACACCACGATGCCTGTAGCAATGGCAACAACGT
TGCGCAAACTATTAACTGGCGAACTACTTACTCTAGCTTCCCGGCAACAATTAATAGACTGGATGGAGGC
GGATAAAGTTGCAGGACCACTTCTGCGCTCGGCCCTTCCGGCTGGCTGGTTTATTGCTGATAAATCTGGA
GCCGGTGAGCGTGGTAGTCGCGGTATCATTGCAGCACTGGGGCCAGATGGTAAGCCCTCCCGTATCGTAG
TTATCTACACGACGGGGAGTCAGGCAACTATGGATGAACGAAATAGACAGATCGCTGAGATAGGTGCCTC
ACTGATTAAGCATTGGTAACTGTCAGACCAAGTTTACTCATATATACTTTAGATTGATTTAAAACTTCAT
TTTTAATTTAAAAGGATCTAGGTGAAGATCCTTTTTGATAATCTCATGACCAAAATCCCTTAACGTGAGT
TTTCGTTCCACTGAGCGTCAGACCCCGTAGAAAAGATCAAAGGATCTTCTTGAGATCCTTTTTTTCTGCG
CGTAATCTGCTGCTTGCAAACAAAAAAACCACCGCTACCAGCGGTGGTTTGTTTGCCGGATCAAGAGCTA
CCAACTCTTTTTCCGAAGGTAACTGGCTTCAGCAGAGCGCAGATACCAAATACTGTCCTTCTAGTGTAGC
CGTAGTTAGGCCACCACTTCAAGAACTCTGTAGCACCGCCTACATACCTCGCTCTGCTAATCCTGTTACC
AGTGGCTGCTGCCAGTGGCGATAAGTCGTGTCTTACCGGGTTGGACTCAAGACGATAGTTACCGGATAAG
GCGCAGCGGTCGGGCTGAACGGGGGGTTCGTGCACACAGCCCAGCTTGGAGCGAACGACCTACACCGAAC
TGAGATACCTACAGCGTGAGCTATGAGAAAGCGCCACGCTTCCCGAAGGGAGAAAGGCGGACAGGTATCC
GGTAAGCGGCAGGGTCGGAACAGGAGAGCGCACGAGGGAGCTTCCAGGGGGAAACGCCTGGTATCTTTAT
AGTCCTGTCGGGTTTCGCCACCTCTGACTTGAGCGTCGATTTTTGTGATGCTCGTCAGGGGGGCGGAGCC
TATGGAAAAACGCCAGCAACGCGGCCTTTTTACGGTTCCTGGCCTTTTGCTGGCCTTTTGCTCACATGTT
CTTTCCTGCGTTATCCCCTGATTCTGTGGATAACCGTATTACCGCCTTTGAGTGAGCTGATACCGCTCGC
CGCAGCCGAACGACCGAGCGCAGCGAGTCAGTGAGCGAGGAAGCGGAAGAGCGCCTGATGCGGTATTTTC
TCCTTACGCATCTGTGCGGTATTTCACACCGCATATGGTGCACTCTCAGTACAATCTGCTCTGATGCCGC
ATAGTTAAGCCAGTATACACTCCGCTATCGCTACGTGACTGGGTCATGGCTGCGCCCCGACACCCGCCAA
CACCCGCTGACGCGCCCTGACGGGCTTGTCTGCTCCCGGCATCCGCTTACAGACAAGCTGTGACCGTCTC
CGGGAGCTGCATGTGTCAGAGGTTTTCACCGTCATCACCGAAACGCGCGAGGCAGCAGATCAATTCGCGC
GCGAAGGCGAAGCGGCATGCATAATGTGCCTGTCAAATGGACGAAGCAGGGATTCTGCAAACCCTATGCT
ACTCCGTCAAGCCGTCAATTGTCTGATTCGTTACCAATTATGACAACTTGACGGCTACATCATTCACTTT
TTCTTCACAACCGGCACGGAACTCGCTCGGGCTGGCCCCGGTGCATTTTTTAAATACCCGCGAGAAATAG
AGTTGATCGTCAAAACCAACATTGCGACCGACGGTGGCGATAGGCATCCGGGTGGTGCTCAAAAGCAGCT
TCGCCTGGCTGATACGTTGGTCCTCGCGCCAGCTTAAGACGCTAATCCCTAACTGCTGGCGGAAAAGATG
TGACAGACGCGACGGCGACAAGCAAACATGCTGTGCGACGCTGGCGATATCAAAATTGCTGTCTGCCAGG
TGATCGCTGATGTACTGACAAGCCTCGCGTACCCGATTATCCATCGGTGGATGGAGCGACTCGTTAATCG
CTTCCATGCGCCGCAGTAACAATTGCTCAAGCAGATTTATCGCCAGCAGCTCCGAATAGCGCCCTTCCCC
TTGCCCGGCGTTAATGATTTGCCCAAACAGGTCGCTGAAATGCGGCTGGTGCGCTTCATCCGGGCGAAAG
AACCCCGTATTGGCAAATATTGACGGCCAGTTAAGCCATTCATGCCAGTAGGCGCGCGGACGAAAGTAAA
CCCACTGGTGATACCATTCGCGAGCCTCCGGATGACGACCGTAGTGATGAATCTCTCCTGGCGGGAACAG
CAAAATATCACCCGGTCGGCAAACAAATTCTCGTCCCTGATTTTTCACCACCCCCTGACCGCGAATGGTG
AGATTGAGAATATAACCTTTCATTCCCAGCGGTCGGTCGATAAAAAAATCGAGATAACCGTTGGCCTCAA
TCGGCGTTAAACCCGCCACCAGATGGGCATTAAACGAGTATCCCGGCAGCAGGGGATCATTTTGCGCTTC
AGCCATACTTTTCATACTCCCGCCATTCAGAGAAGAAACCAATTGTCCATATTGCATCAGACATTGCCGT
CACTGCGTCTTTTACTGGCTCTTCTCGCTAACCAAACCGGTAACCCCGCTTATTAAAAGCATTCTGTAAC
AAAGCGGGACCAAAGCCATGACAAAAACGCGTAACAAAAGTGTCTATAATCACGGCAGAAAAGTCCACAT
TGATTATTTGCACGGCGTCACACTTTGCTATGCCATAGCATTTTTATCCATAAGATTAGCGGATCCTACC
TGACGCTTTTTATCGCAACTCTCTACTGTTTCTCCATACCCGTTTTTTGGGCTAACAGGAGGAATTAACC
ATGGGCTCAGGAACAGACGAAGAAATAGCAGAATTCGTAAAAGCATTCTACGAAGCACTCGACGCAGGAG
ACGCAGAAACAGCAGCAGACCTACTATTCGGAGCAGGATGCAAAGAAATACACCTATGGGACGGAACAGT
ATTCACAAGCAAAGAAGGATTCGAAACATGGTTCAAAAAACTACAAAGCGCAGTAACAGGAGCAAAAAGA
AAAATAGAAAGCGTAGAAATAAAAGACGGAGAAGCAGTAGTAAAACTAACACTAACAGCAACATACAAAG
CAACAGGAAAAAAATTCGTAGTAGAACTAGAACACACATTCACATTCGACAGAGAAAGAAACGAACTAGT
AGAAGTGAAAGTCACAGCAACACCATATTTTACCGGCGTGGTGCCGATTCTGGTTGAATTGGATGGTGAT
GTGAACGGCCATAAATTTTCTGTGAGCGGTGAAGGGGAAGGCGACGCGACCTATGGTAAACTGACCTTGA
AATTTATTTGCACCACCGGAAAACTGCCAGTGCCGTGGCCGACCCTGGTGACTAGCTTGGGTTATGGTCT
GCAGTGCTTTGCGCGCTATCCGGACCACATGAAACAGCATGATTTCTTTAAAAGCGCTATGCCGGAAGGC
TATGTGCAGGAACGCACCATTTTCTTCAAAGATGATGGTAACTATAAAACCCGCGCCGAAGTAAAATTTG
AAGGTGATACCTTAGTGAACCGCATTGAACTGAAAGGCATTGATTTTAAAGAAGATGGAAACATTCTGGG
CCACAAATTAGAATATAACTACAACAGCCATAATGTGTATATTACCGCCGATAAACAGAAAAATGGCATT
AAAGCCAATTTTAAAATCCGCCATAACATTGAAGACGGCGGCGTGCAGCTGGCCGATCATTATCAGCAGA
ACACCCCGATTGGCGATGGCCCGGTGCTGCTGCCGGATAACCATTATCTGAGCTATCAGAGCAAACTGAG
TAAAGATCCGAACGAAAAACGCGATCACATGGTGTTACTGGAGTTTGTGACCGCGGCGGGCATTACCCTG
GGCATGGATGAACTGTATAAAGGTTCTCATCATCATCATCATCATTAAAGCTTGGCTGTTTTGGCGGATG
AGAGAAGATTTTCAGCCTGATACAGATTAAATCAGAACGCAGAAGCGGTCTGATAAAACAGAATTTGCCT
GGCGGCAGTAGCGCGGTGGTCCCACCTGACCCCATGCCGAACTCAGAAGTGAAACGCCGTAGCGCCGATG
GTAGTGTGGAGTAAGCCCATGCGAGAGTAGGGAACTGCCAGGCATCAAATAAAACGAAAGGCTCAGTCGA
AAGACTGGGCCTTTCGTTTTATCTGTTGTTTGTCGGTGAACGCTCTCCTGAGTAGGACAAATCCGCCGGG
AGCGGATTTGAAC
