>Addgene plasmid #229943 | pBAD-luxGold | depositor partial sequence | sequence record 451935 | LuxGold
ATGGGCTCAGGAACAGACGAAGAAATAGCAGAATTCGTAAAAGCATTCTACGAAGCACTCGACGCAGGAG
ACGCAGAAACAGCAGCAGACCTACTATTCGGAGCAGGATGCAAAGAAATACACCTATGGGACGGAACAGT
ATTCACAAGCAAAGAAGGATTCGAAACATGGTTCAAAAAACTACAAAGCGCAGTAACAGGAGCAAAAAGA
AAAATAGAAAGCGTAGAAATAAAAGACGGAGAAGCAGTAGTAAAACTAACACTAACAGCAACATACAAAG
CAACAGGAAAAAAATTCGTAGTAGAACTAGAACACACATTCACATTCGACAGAGAAAGAAACGAACTAGT
AGAAGTGAAAGTCACAGCAACACCATATTTTACCGGCGTGGTGCCGATTCTGGTTGAATTGGATGGTGAT
GTGAACGGCCATAAATTTTCTGTGAGCGGTGAAGGGGAAGGCGACGCGACCTATGGTAAACTGACCTTGA
AATTTATTTGCACCACCGGAAAACTGCCAGTGCCGTGGCCGACCCTGGTGACTAGCTTGGGTTATGGTCT
GCAGTGCTTTGCGCGCTATCCGGACCACATGAAACAGCATGATTTCTTTAAAAGCGCTATGCCGGAAGGC
TATGTGCAGGAACGCACCATTTTCTTCAAAGATGATGGTAACTATAAAACCCGCGCCGAAGTAAAATTTG
AAGGTGATACCTTAGTGAACCGCATTGAACTGAAAGGCATTGATTTTAAAGAAGATGGAAACATTCTGGG
CCACAAATTAGAATATAACTACAACAGCCATAATGTGTATATTACCGCCGATAAACAGAAAAATGGCATT
AAAGCCAATTTTAAAATCCGCCATAACATTGAAGACGGCGGCGTGCAGCTGGCCGATCATTATCAGCAGA
ACACCCCGATTGGCGATGGCCCGGTGCTGCTGCCGGATAACCATTATCTGAGCTATCAGAGCAAACTGAG
TAAAGATCCGAACGAAAAACGCGATCACATGGTGTTACTGGAGTTTGTGACCGCGGCGGGCATTACCCTG
GGCATGGATGAACTGTATAAAGGTTCTCATCATCATCATCATCATTAA
